>Addgene plasmid #47265 | TAL3546 | depositor partial sequence | sequence record 67352 | Insert sequence
ATGGACTACAAAGACCATGACGGTGATTATAAAGATCATGACATCGATTACAAGGATGACGATGACAAGA
TGGCCCCCAAGAAGAAGAGGAAGGTGGGCATTCACCGCGGGGTACCTATGGTGGACTTGAGGACACTCGG
TTATTCGCAACAGCAACAGGAGAAAATCAAGCCTAAGGTCAGGAGCACCGTCGCGCAACACCACGAGGCG
CTTGTGGGGCATGGCTTCACTCATGCGCATATTGTCGCGCTTTCACAGCACCCTGCGGCGCTTGGGACGG
TGGCTGTCAAATACCAAGATATGATTGCGGCCCTGCCCGAAGCCACGCACGAGGCAATTGTAGGGGTCGG
TAAACAGTGGTCGGGAGCGCGAGCACTTGAGGCGCTGCTGACTGTGGCGGGTGAGCTTAGGGGGCCTCCG
CTCCAGCTCGACACCGGGCAGCTGCTGAAGATCGCGAAGAGAGGGGGAGTAACAGCGGTAGAGGCAGTGC
ACGCCTGGCGCAATGCGCTCACCGGGGCCCCCTTGAACCTGACCCCAGACCAGGTAGTCGCAATCGCGAA
CAATAATGGGGGAAAGCAAGCCCTGGAAACCGTGCAAAGGTTGTTGCCGGTCCTTTGTCAAGACCACGGC
CTTACACCGGAGCAAGTCGTGGCCATTGCAAATAATAACGGTGGCAAACAGGCTCTTGAGACGGTTCAGA
GACTTCTCCCAGTTCTCTGTCAAGCCCACGGGCTGACTCCCGATCAAGTTGTAGCGATTGCGTCGAACAT
TGGAGGGAAACAAGCATTGGAGACTGTCCAACGGCTCCTTCCCGTGTTGTGTCAAGCCCACGGTTTGACG
CCTGCACAAGTGGTCGCCATCGCCAGCCATGATGGCGGTAAGCAGGCGCTGGAAACAGTACAGCGCCTGC
TGCCTGTACTGTGCCAGGATCATGGACTGACCCCAGACCAGGTAGTCGCAATCGCGTCGAACATTGGGGG
AAAGCAAGCCCTGGAAACCGTGCAAAGGTTGTTGCCGGTCCTTTGTCAAGACCACGGCCTTACACCGGAG
CAAGTCGTGGCCATTGCAAATAATAACGGTGGCAAACAGGCTCTTGAGACGGTTCAGAGACTTCTCCCAG
TTCTCTGTCAAGCCCACGGGCTGACTCCCGATCAAGTTGTAGCGATTGCGAATAACAATGGAGGGAAACA
AGCATTGGAGACTGTCCAACGGCTCCTTCCCGTGTTGTGTCAAGCCCACGGTTTGACGCCTGCACAAGTG
GTCGCCATCGCCTCCAATATTGGCGGTAAGCAGGCGCTGGAAACAGTACAGCGCCTGCTGCCTGTACTGT
GCCAGGATCATGGACTGACCCCAGACCAGGTAGTCGCAATCGCGTCGAACATTGGGGGAAAGCAAGCCCT
GGAAACCGTGCAAAGGTTGTTGCCGGTCCTTTGTCAAGACCACGGCCTTACACCGGAGCAAGTCGTGGCC
ATTGCAAGCAATGGGGGTGGCAAACAGGCTCTTGAGACGGTTCAGAGACTTCTCCCAGTTCTCTGTCAAG
CCCACGGGCTGACTCCCGATCAAGTTGTAGCGATTGCGTCGAACATTGGAGGGAAACAAGCATTGGAGAC
TGTCCAACGGCTCCTTCCCGTGTTGTGTCAAGCCCACGGTTTGACGCCTGCACAAGTGGTCGCCATCGCC
TCCAATATTGGCGGTAAGCAGGCGCTGGAAACAGTACAGCGCCTGCTGCCTGTACTGTGCCAGGATCATG
GACTGACCCCAGACCAGGTAGTCGCAATCGCGTCACATGACGGGGGAAAGCAAGCCCTGGAAACCGTGCA
AAGGTTGTTGCCGGTCCTTTGTCAAGACCACGGCCTTACACCGGAGCAAGTCGTGGCCATTGCAAGCAAC
ATCGGTGGCAAACAGGCTCTTGAGACGGTTCAGAGACTTCTCCCAGTTCTCTGTCAAGCCCACGGGCTGA
CTCCCGATCAAGTTGTAGCGATTGCGTCCAACGGTGGAGGGAAACAAGCATTGGAGACTGTCCAACGGCT
CCTTCCCGTGTTGTGTCAAGCCCACGGTTTGACGCCTGCACAAGTGGTCGCCATCGCCAGCCATGATGGC
GGTAAGCAGGCGCTGGAAACAGTACAGCGCCTGCTGCCTGTACTGTGCCAGGATCATGGACTGACACCCG
AACAGGTGGTCGCCATTGCTTCTAACATCGGAGGACGGCCAGCCTTGGAG
