>Addgene plasmid #47265 | TAL3546 | addgene partial sequence | sequence record 69108 | JDS-TALEN-F 5'-TAGGGGTCGGTAAACAGTGG-3'
ACTGTGGCGGGTGAGCTTAGGGGGCCTCCGCTCCAGCTCGACACCGGGCAGCTGCTGAAGATCGCGAAGA
GAGGGGGAGTAACAGCGGTAGAGGCAGTGCACGCCTGGCGCAATGCGCTCACCGGGGCCCCCTTGAACCT
GACCCCAGACCAGGTAGTCGCAATCGCGAACAATAATGGGGGAAAGCAAGCCCTGGAAACCGTGCAAAGG
TTGTTGCCGGTCCTTTGTCAAGACCACGGCCTTACACCGGAGCAAGTCGTGGCCATTGCAAATAATAACG
GTGGCAAACAGGCTCTTGAGACGGTTCAGAGACTTCTCCCAGTTCTCTGTCAAGCCCACGGGCTGACTCC
CGATCAAGTTGTAGCGATTGCGTCGAACATTGGAGGGAAACAAGCATTGGAGACTGTCCAACGGCTCCTT
CCCGTGTTGTGTCAAGCCCACGGTTTGACGCCTGCACAAGTGGTCGCCATCGCCAGCCATGATGGCGGTA
AGCAGGCGCTGGAAACAGTACAGCGCCTGCTGCCTGTACTGTGCCAGGATCATGGACTGACCCCAGACCA
GGTAGTCGCAATCGCGTCGAACATTGGGGGAAAGCAAGCCCTGGAAACCGTGCAAAGGTTGTTGCCGGTC
CTTTGTCAAGACCACGGCCTTACACCGGAGCAAGTCGTGGCCATTGCAAATAATAACGGTGGCAAACAGG
CTCTTGAGACGGTTCAGAGACTTCTCCCAGTTCTCTGTCAAGCCCACGGGCTGACTCCCGATCAAGTTGT
AGCGATTGCG
