[The description below was written by a language model from this plasmid's Addgene catalogue record.]
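Description:
TAL3546 is a TALEN expression plasmid built on the JDS70 backbone, a mammalian expression vector that also carries a T7 promoter. It encodes the "left" half of a TALE nuclease pair directed against the zebrafish (Danio rerio) slit3 gene. The plasmid is maintained in E. coli as a high-copy construct under ampicillin selection. The record gives no annotated feature table, so details such as the origin of replication or polyadenylation signal are not explicitly listed, although the use of a BGH reverse sequencing primer suggests a BGH terminator region downstream of the coding sequence.

The insert, about 1.4 kb, is an engineered array of TAL effector repeats designed to recognise a specific 18-nucleotide site in slit3. It was cloned into the roughly 6.4 kb backbone through BsmBI sites that were destroyed in the process, as is typical for type IIS assembly that leaves a seamless in-frame junction. The backbone supplies the flanking parts of the fusion protein: an N-terminal 3X FLAG tag for detection and a C-terminal wild-type FokI nuclease domain. Because FokI cleaves only as a dimer, this left monomer must be used with a matching right-hand TALEN that binds the opposite strand nearby. The pair then introduces a double-strand break in the intervening spacer, and error-prone repair can produce disruptive indels.

The CMV promoter drives expression in transfected mammalian cells. The T7 promoter allows in vitro transcription of TALEN mRNA, which fits the targeted gene disruption in zebrafish described in the associated publication.
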