Addgene plasmid #47265: TAL3546
Depositing lab: Keith Joung. Depositing organization: Massachusetts General Hospital. Publication: Targeted gene disruption in somatic zebrafish cells using engineered TALENs. Sander JD, Cade L, Khayter C, Reyon D, Peterson RT, Joung JK, Yeh JR. Nat Biotechnol. 2011 Aug 5;29(8):697-8. doi: 10.1038/nbt.1934. PubMed 21822241.
Backbone
  Vector backbone: JDS70
  Backbone manufacturer: Addgene plasmid #32285
  Backbone size w/o insert (bp): 6447
  Vector type: Mammalian Expression ; T7
Growth in bacteria
  Bacterial resistance: Ampicillin, 100 μg/mL
  Growth temperature: 37°C
  Growth strain: XL1 Blue
  Copy number: High Copy
Gene/Insert
  Gene/Insert name: ZebrafishCommunity-slit3-left (alt name: slit3)
  Species: D. rerio (zebrafish)
  Insert size (bp): 1430
  Entrez Gene: slit3 (a.k.a. zgc:111911)
  Promoter: CMV
  Tag / fusion protein: 3X Flag (N terminal on backbone); WT FOKI (C terminal on backbone)
  Cloning method: Restriction Enzyme; 5′ cloning site BsmBI (destroyed during cloning); 3′ cloning site BsmBI (destroyed during cloning)
  Sequencing primers: 5′ CMV-F; 3′ BGH-rev
Terms and licenses: Academic/Nonprofit Terms; Industry Terms: Not Available to Industry
Depositor comments: Target binding site: TGGACAGGAATAACATCA It is strongly recommended that users perform a diagnostic digest to verify this plasmid prior to use. For example, a double digest of the plasmid with BamHI and KpnI should result in two bands at 2.3kb and 5.8kb.
How to cite: TAL3546 was a gift from Keith Joung (Addgene plasmid # 47265 ; http://n2t.net/addgene:47265 ; RRID:Addgene_47265)
